Addgene plasmid #32838: HA-FRMD6
Depositing lab: Kunliang Guan. Depositing organization: University of California, San Diego (UCSD). Publication: Inactivation of YAP oncoprotein by the Hippo pathway is involved in cell contact inhibition and tissue growth control. Zhao B, Wei X, Li W, Udan RS, Yang Q, Kim J, Xie J, Ikenoue T, Yu J, Li L, Zheng P, Ye K, Chinnaiyan A, Halder G, Lai ZC, Guan KL. Genes Dev. 2007 Nov 1. 21(21):2747-61. 10.1101/gad.1602907 PubMed 17974916.
Backbone
  Vector backbone: pcDNA3-HA
  Backbone size w/o insert (bp): 5400
  Vector type: Mammalian Expression
Growth in bacteria
  Bacterial resistance: Ampicillin, 100 μg/mL
  Growth temperature: 37°C
  Growth strain: DH5alpha
  Copy number: Unknown
Gene/Insert
  Gene/Insert name: FRMD6
  Species: H. sapiens (human)
  Entrez Gene: FRMD6 (a.k.a. C14orf31, EX1, Willin, c14_5320)
  Promoter: CMV
  Tag / fusion protein: HA (N terminal on backbone)
  Cloning method: Restriction Enzyme; 5′ cloning site NA (unknown if destroyed); 3′ cloning site NA (unknown if destroyed)
  Sequencing primers: 5′ CMV-F; 3′ BGH-rev
Terms and licenses: Academic/Nonprofit Terms; Industry Terms: Not Available to Industry
How to cite: HA-FRMD6 was a gift from Kunliang Guan (Addgene plasmid # 32838 ; http://n2t.net/addgene:32838 ; RRID:Addgene_32838)
