[The description below was written by a language model from this plasmid's Addgene catalogue record.]
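Description:
HA-FRMD6 is a mammalian expression plasmid built on the pcDNA3-HA backbone (about 5.4 kb without insert) that carries the human FRMD6 coding sequence, a gene also known as Willin, EX1 or C14orf31. Expression is driven by the CMV promoter, a strong constitutive viral promoter widely used for transient overexpression in cultured mammalian cells. The backbone supplies an HA epitope that is fused to the N terminus of FRMD6, so the protein can be detected or immunoprecipitated with anti-HA antibodies without needing a FRMD6-specific reagent. The use of a BGH reverse sequencing primer implies that a bovine growth hormone polyadenylation region lies downstream of the insert, as is usual for pcDNA3-type vectors. The plasmid is propagated in E. coli under ampicillin selection; its copy number is recorded as unknown, and the record lists no mammalian selection marker. The insert was introduced by restriction enzyme cloning, but the sites used are not stated, and the insert size is not given.

No feature table accompanies the entry, so details such as the origin of replication or the exact junction between the tag and the coding sequence cannot be confirmed from the record. The plasmid is associated with a study of how the Hippo pathway inactivates the YAP oncoprotein during cell contact inhibition and tissue growth control. FRMD6 is a FERM-domain protein regarded as the human counterpart of Drosophila Expanded, an upstream Hippo pathway component, so the construct is suited to overexpressing tagged FRMD6 in mammalian cells to examine its effects on, or interactions with, pathway members.
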