>Addgene plasmid #32838 | HA-FRMD6 | addgene partial sequence | sequence record 39722 | CMV-F 5'-CGCAAATGGGCGGTAGGCGTG-3'
GCGACTCTCTGGCTACTAGAGACCCACTGCTTACTGGCTTATCGAAATTAATACGACTCACTATAGGGAG
ACCCAAGCTTGCCATGGCCTACCCATACGATGTTCCTGACTATGCGGGCTATCCCTATGACGTCCCGGAC
TATGCAGGATCCATGAACAAATTGAATTTTCATAACAACAGAGTCATGCAAGACCGCCGCAGTGTGTGCA
TTTTCCTTCCCAACGATGAATCTCTGAACATCATCATAAATGTTAAGATTCTGTGTCACCAGTTGCTGGT
CCAGGTTTGTGACCTGCTCAGGCTAAAGGACTGCCACCTCTTTGGACTCAGTGTTATACAAAATAATGAA
CATGTGTATATGGAGTTGTCACAAAAGCTTTACAAATATTGTCCAAAAGAATGGAAGAAAGAGGCCAGCA
AGGGTATCGACCAATTTGGGCCTCCTATGATCATCCACTTCCGTGTGCAGTACTATGTGGAAAATGGCAG
ATTGATCAGTGACAGAGCAGCAAGATACTATTATTACTGGCACCTGAGAAAACAAGTTCTTCATTCTCAG
TGTGTGCTCCGAGAGGAGGCCTACTTCCTGCTGGCAGCCTTTGCCCTGCAGGCTGATCTTGGGAACTTCA
AAAGGAATAAGCACTATGGAAAATACTTCGAGCCAGAGGCTTACTTCCCATCTTGGGTTGTTTCCAAGAG
GGGGAAGGACTACATCCTGAAGCACATTCCAAACATGCACAAAGATCAGTTTGCACTAACAGCTTCCGAA
GCTCATCTTAAATATATCAAAGAGGCTGTCCGACTGGATGACGTCGCTGTTCATTACTACAGATTGTATA
AGGATAAAAGGGAAATTGAAGCATCGCTGACTCTTGGATTGACCATGA
